>Addgene plasmid #232578 | pRnr-CSD | addgene full sequence | sequence record 472257 | Addgene NGS Result
TTGAGATCCTTTTTTTCTGCGCGTAATCTGCTGCTTGCAAACAAAAAAACCACCGCTACCAGCGGTGGTT
TGTTTGCCGGATCAAGAGCTACCAACTCTTTTTCCGAAGGTAACTGGCTTCAGCAGAGCGCAGATACCAA
ATACTGTCCTTCTAGTGTAGCCGTAGTTAGGCCACCACTTCAAGAACTCTGTAGCACCGCCTACATACCT
CGCTCTGCTAATCCTGTTACCAGTGGCTGCTGCCAGTGGCGATAAGTCGTGTCTTACCGGGTTGGACTCA
AGACGATAGTTACCGGATAAGGCGCAGCGGTCGGGCTGAACGGGGGGTTCGTGCACACAGCCCAGCTTGG
AGCGAACGACCTACACCGAACTGAGATACCTACAGCGTGAGCTATGAGAAAGCGCCACGCTTCCCGAAGG
GAGAAAGGCGGACAGGTATCCGGTAAGCGGCAGGGTCGGAACAGGAGAGCGCACGAGGGAGCTTCCAGGG
GGAAACGCCTGGTATCTTTATAGTCCTGTCGGGTTTCGCCACCTCTGACTTGAGCGTCGATTTTTGTGAT
GCTCGTCAGGGGGGCGGAGCCTATGGAAAAACGCCAGCAACGCGGCCTTTTTACGGTTCCTGGCCTTTTG
CTGGCCTTTTGCTCACATGTTCTTTCCTGCGTTATCCCCTGATTCTGTGGATAACCGTATTACCGCCTTT
GAGTGAGCTGATACCGCTCGCCGCAGCCGAACGACCGAGCGCAGCGAGTCAGTGAGCGAGGAAGCGGAAG
AGCGCCTGATGCGGTATTTTCTCCTTACGCATCTGTGCGGTATTTCACACCGCATAAATTCCGACACCAT
CGAATGGCGCAAAACCTTTCGCGGTATGGCATGATAGCGCCCGGAAGAGAGTCAATTCAGGGTGGTGAAT
GTGAAACCAGTAACGTTATACGATGTCGCAGAGTATGCCGGTGTCTCTTATCAGACCGTTTCCCGCGTGG
TGAACCAGGCCAGCCACGTTTCTGCGAAAACGCGGGAAAAAGTGGAAGCGGCGATGGCGGAGCTGAATTA
CATTCCCAACCGCGTGGCACAACAACTGGCGGGCAAACAGTCGTTGCTGATTGGCGTTGCCACCTCCAGT
CTGGCCCTGCACGCGCCGTCGCAAATTGTCGCGGCGATTAAATCTCGCGCCGATCAACTGGGTGCCAGCG
TGGTGGTGTCGATGGTAGAACGAAGCGGCGTCGAAGCCTGTAAAGCGGCGGTGCACAATCTTCTCGCGCA
ACGCGTCAGTGGGCTGATCATTAACTATCCGCTGGATGACCAGGATGCCATTGCTGTGGAAGCTGCCTGC
ACTAATGTTCCGGCGTTATTTCTTGATGTCTCTGACCAGACACCCATCAACAGTATTATTTTCTCCCATG
AAGACGGTACGCGACTGGGCGTGGAGCATCTGGTCGCATTGGGTCACCAGCAAATCGCGCTGTTAGCGGG
CCCATTAAGTTCTGTCTCGGCGCGTCTGCGTCTGGCTGGCTGGCATAAATATCTCACTCGCAATCAAATT
CAGCCGATAGCGGAACGGGAAGGCGACTGGAGTGCCATGTCCGGTTTTCAACAAACCATGCAAATGCTGA
ATGAGGGCATCGTTCCCACTGCGATGCTGGTTGCCAACGATCAGATGGCGCTGGGCGCAATGCGCGCCAT
TACCGAGTCCGGGCTGCGCGTTGGTGCGGATATCTCGGTAGTGGGATACGACGATACCGAAGACAGCTCA
TGTTATATCCCGCCGTTAACCACCATCAAACAGGATTTTCGCCTGCTGGGGCAAACCAGCGTGGACCGCT
TGCTGCAACTCTCTCAGGGCCAGGCGGTGAAGGGCAATCAGCTGTTGCCCGTCTCACTGGTGAAAAGAAA
AACCACCCTGGCGCCCAATACGCAAACCGCCTCTCCCCGCGCGTTGGCCGATTCATTAATGCAGCTGGCA
CGACAGGTTTCCCGACTGGAAAGCGGGCAGTGAGCGCAACGCAATTAATGTAAGTTAGCTCACTCATTAG
GCACCCCAGGCTTTACACTTTATGCTTCCGGCTCGTATGTTGTGTGGAATTGTGAGCGGATAACAATTTC
ACACAGGAAACAGCTATGACCATGATTACGGATTCACTGGCCGTCGTTTTACAACGTCGTGACTGGGAAA
ACCCTGGCGTTACCCAACTTAATCGCCTTGCAGCACATCCCCCTTTCGCCAGCTGGCGTAATAGCGAAGA
GGCCCGCACCGATCGCCCTTCCCAACAGTTGCGCAGCCTGAATGGCGAATGGCGCTTTGCCTGGTTTCCG
GCACCAGAAGCGGTGCCGGAAAGCTGGCTGGAGTGCGATCTTCCTGAGGCCGATACTGTCGTCGTCCCCT
CAAACTGGCAGATGCACGGTTACGATGCGCCCATCTACACCAACGTGACCTATCCCATTACGGTCAATCC
GCCGTTTGTTCCCACGGAGAATCCGACGGGTTGTTACTCGCTCACATTTAATGTTGATGAAAGCTGGCTA
CAGGAAGGCCAGACGCGAATTATTTTTGATGGCGTTGGAATTAGCTTATCGACTGCACGGTGCACCAATG
CTTCTGGCGTCAGGCAGCCATCGGAAGCTGTGGTATGGCTGTGCAGGTCGTAAATCACTGCATAATTCGT
GTCGCTCAAGGCGCACTCCCGTTCTGGATAATGTTTTTTGCGCCGACATCATAACGGTTCTGGCAAATAT
TCTGAAATGAGCTGTTGACAATTAATCATCGGCTCGTATAATGTGTGGAATTGTGAGCGGATAACAATTT
CACACAGGAAACAGTATTCATGTCCCCTATACTAGGTTATTGGAAAATTAAGGGCCTTGTGCAACCCACT
CGACTTCTTTTGGAATATCTTGAAGAAAAATATGAAGAGCATTTGTATGAGCGCGATGAAGGTGATAAAT
GGCGAAACAAAAAGTTTGAATTGGGTTTGGAGTTTCCCAATCTTCCTTATTATATTGATGGTGATGTTAA
ATTAACACAGTCTATGGCCATCATACGTTATATAGCTGACAAGCACAACATGTTGGGTGGTTGTCCAAAA
GAGCGTGCAGAGATTTCAATGCTTGAAGGAGCGGTTTTGGATATTAGATACGGTGTTTCGAGAATTGCAT
ATAGTAAAGACTTTGAAACTCTCAAAGTTGATTTTCTTAGCAAGCTACCTGAAATGCTGAAAATGTTCGA
AGATCGTTTATGTCATAAAACATATTTAAATGGTGATCATGTAACCCATCCTGACTTCATGTTGTATGAC
GCTCTTGATGTTGTTTTATACATGGACCCAATGTGCCTGGATGCGTTCCCAAAATTAGTTTGTTTTAAAA
AACGTATTGAAGCTATCCCACAAATTGATAAGTACTTGAAATCCAGCAAGTATATAGCATGGCCTTTGCA
GGGCTGGCAAGCCACGTTTGGTGGTGGCGACCATCCTCCAAAATCGGATCTGGTTCCGCGTGGATCCCCG
GAATTCATGTCACAAGATCCTTTCCAGGAACGCGAAGCTGAAAAATACGCGAATCCCATCCCTAGTCGGG
AATTTATCCTCGAACATTTAACCAAACGTGAAAAACCGGCCAGCCGTGATGAGCTGGCGGTAGAACTGCA
CATTGAAGGCGAAGAGCAGCTTGAAGGCCTGCGTCGCCGCCTGCGCGCGATGGAGCGCGATGGTCAACTG
GTCTTCACTCGTCGTCAGTGCTATGCGCTGCCGGAACGCCTCGACCTGGTGAAAGGTACCGTTATTGGCC
ACCGTGATGGCTACGGCTTTCTGCGGGTTGAAGGGCGTAAAGATGATTTGTATCTCTCCAGCGAGCAGAT
GAAAACCTGCATTCATGGCGATCAGGTGCTGGCTCAGCCGCTGGGTGCTGACCGTAAAGGTCGTCGTGAA
GCGCGTATTGTCCGCGTACTGGTGCCAAAAACCAGCCAGATTGTTGGTCGCTACTTTACCGAAGCGGGCG
TCGGCTTTGTGGTTCCTGACGACAGCCGTCTGAGCTTCGATATCTTAATCCCGCCCGATCAGATCATGGG
CGCGCGGATGGGCTTTGTGGTCGTAGTCGAACTGACTCAGCGTCCGACTCGCCGCACCAAAGCGGTGGGT
AAAATCGTCGAAGTGCTGGGCGACTGAGCGGCCGCATCGTGACTGACTGACGATCTGCCTCGCGCGTTTC
GGTGATGACGGTGAAAACCTCTGACACATGCAGCTCCCGGAGACGGTCACAGCTTGTCTGTAAGCGGATG
CCGGGAGCAGACAAGCCCGTCAGGGCGCGTCAGCGGGTGTTGGCGGGTGTCGGGGCGCAGCCATGACCCA
GTCACGTAGCGATAGCGGAGTGTATAATTCTTGAAGACGAAAGGGCCTCGTGATACGCCTATTTTTATAG
GTTAATGTCATGATAATAATGGTTTCTTAGACGTCAGGTGGCACTTTTCGGGGAAATGTGCGCGGAACCC
CTATTTGTTTATTTTTCTAAATACATTCAAATATGTATCCGCTCATGAGACAATAACCCTGATAAATGCT
TCAATAATATTGAAAAAGGAAGAGTATGAGTATTCAACATTTCCGTGTCGCCCTTATTCCCTTTTTTGCG
GCATTTTGCCTTCCTGTTTTTGCTCACCCAGAAACGCTGGTGAAAGTAAAAGATGCTGAAGATCAGTTGG
GTGCACGAGTGGGTTACATCGAACTGGATCTCAACAGCGGTAAGATCCTTGAGAGTTTTCGCCCCGAAGA
ACGTTTTCCAATGATGAGCACTTTTAAAGTTCTGCTATGTGGCGCGGTATTATCCCGTGTTGACGCCGGG
CAAGAGCAACTCGGTCGCCGCATACACTATTCTCAGAATGACTTGGTTGAGTACTCACCAGTCACAGAAA
AGCATCTTACGGATGGCATGACAGTAAGAGAATTATGCAGTGCTGCCATAACCATGAGTGATAACACTGC
GGCCAACTTACTTCTGACAACGATCGGAGGACCGAAGGAGCTAACCGCTTTTTTGCACAACATGGGGGAT
CATGTAACTCGCCTTGATCGTTGGGAACCGGAGCTGAATGAAGCCATACCAAACGACGAGCGTGACACCA
CGATGCCTGCAGCAATGGCAACAACGTTGCGCAAACTATTAACTGGCGAACTACTTACTCTAGCTTCCCG
GCAACAATTAATAGACTGGATGGAGGCGGATAAAGTTGCAGGACCACTTCTGCGCTCGGCCCTTCCGGCT
GGCTGGTTTATTGCTGATAAATCTGGAGCCGGTGAGCGTGGGTCTCGCGGTATCATTGCAGCACTGGGGC
CAGATGGTAAGCCCTCCCGTATCGTAGTTATCTACACGACGGGGAGTCAGGCAACTATGGATGAACGAAA
TAGACAGATCGCTGAGATAGGTGCCTCACTGATTAAGCATTGGTAACTGTCAGACCAAGTTTACTCATAT
ATACTTTAGATTGATTTAAAACTTCATTTTTAATTTAAAAGGATCTAGGTGAAGATCCTTTTTGATAATC
TCATGACCAAAATCCCTTAACGTGAGTTTTCGTTCCACTGAGCGTCAGACCCCGTAGAAAAGATCAAAGG
ATCTTC
Features (pLannotate 1.2.2; 17 found; start..end, strand, type, name):
      1..589     +  rep_origin     ori: high-copy-number ColE1/pMB1/pBR322/pUC origin of replication
    775..826     -  misc_feature   bom (fragment): basis of mobility region from pBR322
    833..910     +  promoter       lacI promoter: lacI
    911..1993    +  CDS            lacI: lac repressor; lacI; The lac repressor binds to the lac operator to inhibit transcription in E. coli. This inhibition can be relieved by adding lactose or isopropyl-β-D-thiogalactopyranoside (IPTG).
   2006..2027    +  protein_bind   CAP binding site: CAP binding activates transcription in the presence of cAMP. E. coli catabolite activator protein
   2042..2072    +  promoter       lac promoter: promoter for the E. coli lac operon
   2080..2096    +  protein_bind   lac operator: The lac repressor binds to the lac operator to inhibit transcription in E. coli. This inhibition can be relieved by adding lactose or isopropyl-β-D-thiogalactopyranoside (IPTG). lac repressor encoded by lacI
   2116..2289    +  CDS            lacZα: LacZα fragment of β-galactosidase; lacZ fragment
   2553..2669    -  CDS            yciV (fragment): RNAAM_ECOLI - Also known as trpH From Escherichia coli (strain K12).
   2745..2773    +  promoter       tac promoter: strong E. coli promoter; hybrid between the trp and lac UV5 promoters
   2781..2797    +  protein_bind   lac operator: The lac repressor binds to the lac operator to inhibit transcription in E. coli. This inhibition can be relieved by adding lactose or isopropyl-β-D-thiogalactopyranoside (IPTG). lac repressor encoded by lacI
   2820..3473    +  CDS            GST26_SCHJA: Experimental evidence at protein level: Swiss-Prot protein existence level 1. GST isoenzymes appear to play a central role in the parasite detoxification system. Other functions are also suspected including a role in increasing the solubility of haematin in the parasite gut. From Schistosoma japonicum (Blood fluke).
   3507..4154    +  CDS            rnr (fragment): RNR_ECOLI - Also known as vacB, yjeC. Experimental evidence at protein level: Swiss-Prot protein existence level 1. 3'-5' exoribonuclease that releases 5'-nucleoside monophosphates and is involved in maturation of structured RNAs (rRNAs, tRNAs and SsrA/tmRNA). In stationary phase, involved in the post- transcriptional regulation of ompA mRNA stability. Shortens RNA processively to di- and trinucleotides. In vitro, exhibits helicase activity, which is independent of its RNase activity. RNases 2 and R (rnb and this entry) contribute to rRNA degradation during starvation, while RNase R and PNPase
   4185..4224    +  CDS            rop (fragment): Rop protein, which maintains plasmids at low copy number; rop
   4326..4366    +  misc_feature   bom (fragment): basis of mobility region from pBR322
   4471..4575    +  promoter       AmpR promoter: bla
   4576..5436    +  CDS            AmpR: β-lactamase; bla; confers resistance to ampicillin, carbenicillin, and related antibiotics
