[The description below was written by a language model from this plasmid's Addgene catalogue record and pLannotate feature annotations shown in this document.]
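Description:
pRnr-CSD is a bacterial expression plasmid built on the pGEX4T1 backbone for producing an N-terminal portion of E. coli ribonuclease R (Rnr, also known as VacB) as a glutathione S-transferase fusion. It replicates in E. coli from a ColE1/pBR322-type origin and is selected with ampicillin through the β-lactamase (AmpR) gene driven by its own promoter. Remnants of the pBR322 bom and rop regions are also annotated, along with a lac promoter/lacZα segment and a short yciV fragment that are carried as backbone sequence rather than as functional payload.

The expression cassette consists of the hybrid tac promoter followed by a lac operator, which drives the Schistosoma japonicum GST coding sequence joined in the same orientation to the rnr fragment. A plasmid-borne lacI gene with its own promoter supplies lac repressor, so transcription is held off until it is relieved by IPTG. The GST moiety allows affinity capture of the fusion on glutathione resin.

The insert covers cold shock domains I and II of RNase R. The catalogue describes this as "residues 1 to 648" and lists an insert size of 516 bp, but the annotated rnr fragment spans 648 nucleotides. The 1 to 648 numbering therefore most likely refers to nucleotide positions (about 216 amino acids) rather than to amino-acid residues, and the listed insert size does not match the sequenced feature.

The associated study concerns polyphosphate-binding proteins in E. coli involved in translation control and ribosome biogenesis. The construct therefore probably serves to produce the isolated domain region for binding or biochemical assays, though the record does not state the specific experiments.
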