Addgene plasmid #232578: pRnr-CSD
Purpose: Expression of the Rnr cold shock domains I and II (residues 1 to 648) as a GST-fusion.
Depositing lab: Michael Downey. Depositing organization: University of Ottawa. Publication: Identification of polyphosphate-binding proteins in Escherichia coli uncovers targets involved in translation control and ribosome biogenesis. Baijal K, Kore B, Abramchuk I, Denoncourt A, Han S, Simms A, Dagenais A, Long AR, Rudner AD, Lavallee-Adam M, Gray MJ, Downey M. mBio. 2025 Aug 13;16(8):e0050025. doi: 10.1128/mbio.00500-25. Epub 2025 Jul 7. PubMed 40621900.
Backbone
  Vector backbone: pGEX4T1
  Backbone size w/o insert (bp): 4969
  Vector type: Bacterial Expression
Growth in bacteria
  Bacterial resistance: Ampicillin, 100 μg/mL
  Growth temperature: 37°C
  Growth strain: DH5alpha
  Copy number: Unknown
Gene/Insert
  Gene/Insert name: Rnr cold shock domains I and II (residues 1 to 648) (alt name: VacB, ribonuclease R)
  Species: E. coli
  Insert size (bp): 516
  Tag / fusion protein: GST (N terminal on backbone)
Terms and licenses: Academic/Nonprofit Terms; Industry Terms
Depositor comments: Please visit https://doi.org/10.1101/2025.02.12.637445 for bioRxiv preprint.
How to cite: pRnr-CSD was a gift from Michael Downey (Addgene plasmid # 232578 ; http://n2t.net/addgene:232578 ; RRID:Addgene_232578)
